Addgene plasmid #145801: pEAK-cKal7
Purpose: expresses Kalirin-7 with the c-front in mammalian cells
Depositing lab: Betty Eipper & Richard Mains. Publication: Alternate promoter usage generates two subpopulations of the neuronal RhoGEF Kalirin-7. Miller MB, Yan Y, Wu Y, Hao B, Mains RE, Eipper BA. J Neurochem. 2017 Mar;140(6):889-902. doi: 10.1111/jnc.13749. Epub 2016 Sep 6. PubMed 27465683.
Backbone
  Vector backbone: pEAK
  Backbone manufacturer: Edge Biosystems
  Backbone size w/o insert (bp): 6200
  Total vector size (bp): 11200
  Vector type: Mammalian Expression
Growth in bacteria
  Bacterial resistance: Ampicillin, 100 μg/mL
  Growth temperature: 37°C
  Growth strain: DH5alpha
  Copy number: High Copy
Gene/Insert
  Gene/Insert name: cKalirin-7 (alt names: cKal7; Kal7c)
  Species: R. norvegicus (rat)
  Insert size (bp): 5000
  GenBank ID: AF230644.1
  Entrez Gene: Kalrn (a.k.a. Duo, Hapip, Kalirin)
  Promoter: EIF2a
  Tag / fusion protein: none (C terminal on insert)
  Cloning method: Restriction Enzyme; 5′ cloning site Nco1 (destroyed during cloning); 3′ cloning site Not1 (not destroyed)
  Sequencing primers: 5′ CAAGCCTCAGACAGTGGTTCAAAG; 3′ CTGGGCTGGCTTACCTGCGGCCGC
Terms and licenses: Academic/Nonprofit Terms; Industry Terms: Not Available to Industry
How to cite: pEAK-cKal7 was a gift from Betty Eipper & Richard Mains (Addgene plasmid # 145801 ; http://n2t.net/addgene:145801 ; RRID:Addgene_145801)
