[The description below was written by a language model from this plasmid's Addgene catalogue record and pLannotate feature annotations shown in this document.]
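Description:
pEAK-cKal7 is a mammalian expression plasmid of about 11.1–11.2 kb, built on the commercial pEAK backbone and carrying a roughly 5 kb rat Kalrn cDNA that encodes Kalirin-7 with the "c-front", one of the alternative amino-terminal variants produced by alternate promoter usage. Kalirin is a neuronal Rho guanine nucleotide exchange factor that acts on the actin cytoskeleton to influence neuronal shape and plasticity. The automated annotation labels the coding region as a fragment of human KALRN, but this is a homology match; the catalogue entry gives the species as rat. The insert is untagged. It was cloned by restriction enzymes between an NcoI site, destroyed in the process, and a retained NotI site.

The catalogue lists the promoter as "EIF2a", whereas the feature table identifies a human EF-1α promoter followed by a truncated EF-1α intron A directly upstream of the coding sequence. This strong constitutive element is therefore the likely driver of expression. Downstream of the insert lie a human growth hormone polyadenylation signal fragment and an SV40 poly(A) signal.

The backbone also carries a puromycin N-acetyltransferase gene under an HSV TK promoter fragment, for selection in mammalian cells. EBNA1 coding fragments with a second TK promoter fragment and a mini-oriP are elements that normally support episomal maintenance, and an SV40 origin allows replication in cells expressing large T antigen. In bacteria the plasmid replicates from a high-copy ColE1/pUC-type origin and is selected with ampicillin through β-lactamase. The construct is intended for expressing this Kalirin-7 isoform in mammalian cells, for example to compare it with Kalirin-7 variants bearing other amino termini.
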