Features (pLannotate 1.2.2; 20 found; start..end, strand, type, name):
    897..1100    +  intron         EF-1α intron A: truncated intron upstream of the start codon of human EF-1α
   1129..6036    +  CDS            KALRN (fragment) (sequence partly withheld): KALRN_HUMAN - Also known as DUET, DUO, HAPIP, TRAD. Experimental evidence at protein level: Swiss-Prot protein existence level 1. Promotes the exchange of GDP by GTP. Activates specific Rho GTPase family members, thereby inducing various signaling mechanisms that regulate neuronal shape, growth, and plasticity, through their effects on the actin cytoskeleton. Induces lamellipodia independent of its GEF activity. From Homo sapiens (Human).
   6285..6450    +  polyA_signal   hGH poly(A) signal (fragment): human growth hormone polyadenylation signal
   6458..6592    +  polyA_signal   SV40 poly(A) signal: SV40 polyadenylation signal
   6597..7196    -  CDS            PuroR: puromycin N-acetyltransferase; pac from Streptomyces alboniger; confers resistance to puromycin
   7203..7332    -  promoter       HSV TK promoter (fragment): herpes simplex virus thymidine kinase promoter
   7322..7435    +  CDS            UL24 (fragment): UL24_PSHV1 - Protein inferred from homology: Swiss-Prot protein existence level 3. May play a role in the dispersal of host nucleolin from the nucleolus throughout the nucleus leading to a decrease in ribosome biogenesis. From Psittacid herpesvirus 1 (isolate Amazon parrot/-/97-0001/1997) (PsHV-1) (Pacheco's disease virus).
   7458..8032    -  CDS            EBNA1 (fragment): Epstein-Barr nuclear antigen 1, also known as EBNA-1 crucial for latent viral infection, and for episomal amplification of vectors containing the oriP origin (Okita et al., 2013)
   8040..8395    -  CDS            EBNA1 (fragment): Epstein-Barr nuclear antigen 1, also known as EBNA-1 crucial for latent viral infection, and for episomal amplification of vectors containing the oriP origin (Okita et al., 2013)
   8391..8546    -  CDS            EBNA1 (fragment): EBNA1_EBVB9 - Experimental evidence at protein level: Swiss-Prot protein existence level 1. Plays an essential role in replication and partitioning of viral genomic DNA during latent viral infection. During this phase, the circular double-stranded viral DNA undergoes replication once per cell cycle and is efficiently partitioned to the daughter cells. EBNA1 activates the initiation of viral DNA replication through binding to specific sites in the viral latent origin of replication, oriP. Additionally, it governs the segregation of viral episomes by mediating their attachment to host cell metap
   8570..8678    -  promoter       HSV TK promoter (fragment): herpes simplex virus thymidine kinase promoter
   8700..8833    -  rep_origin     mini-oriP (fragment): internally truncated variant of the Epstein-Barr virus oriP replication origin (Tanaka et al., 1999)
   8831..9172    -  rep_origin     mini-oriP (fragment): internally truncated variant of the Epstein-Barr virus oriP replication origin (Tanaka et al., 1999)
   9214..9349    +  rep_origin     SV40 ori: SV40 origin of replication
   9375..9943    +  rep_origin     ori: high-copy-number ColE1/pMB1/pBR322/pUC origin of replication
   9981..10027   +  promoter       AmpR promoter (fragment): bla
  10032..10892   +  CDS            AmpR: β-lactamase; bla; confers resistance to ampicillin, carbenicillin, and related antibiotics
  10921..10980   +  CDS            yfiS: YFIS_ECOLI - Experimental evidence at protein level: Swiss-Prot protein existence level 1. From Escherichia coli (strain K12).
  11027..11052   -  terminator     rrnB T2 terminator (fragment): transcription terminator T2 from the E. coli rrnB gene
  11070..754     +  promoter       EF-1α promoter (fragment) (across the origin): strong constitutive promoter for human elongation factor EF-1α
>Addgene plasmid #145801 | pEAK-cKal7 | addgene full sequence | sequence record 299341 | Addgene NGS Result
GGGCAGAGCGCACATCGCCCACAGTCCCCGAGAAGTTGGGGGGAGGGGTCGGCAATTGAACCGGTGCCTA
GAGAAGGTGGCGCGGGGTAAACTGGGAAAGTGATGTCGTGTACTGGCTCCGCCTTTTTCCCGAGGGTGGG
GGAGAACCGTATATAAGTGCAGTAGTCGCCGTGAACGTTCTTTTTCGCAACGGGTTTGCCGCCAGAACAC
AGGTAAGTGCCGTGTGTGGTTCCCGCGGGCCTGGCCTCTTTACGGGTTATGGCCCTTGCGTGCCTTGAAT
TACTTCCACCTGGCTGCAGTACGTGATTCTTGATCCCGAGCTTCGGGTTGGAAGTGGGTGGGAGAGTTCG
AGGCCTTGCGCTTAAGGAGCCCCTTCGCCTCGTGCTTGAGTTGAGGCCTGGCCTGGGCGCTGGGGCCGCC
GCGTGCGAATCTGGTGGCACCTTCGCGCCTGTCTCGCTGCTTTCGATAAGTCTCTAGCCATTTAAAATTT
TTGATGACCTGCTGCGACGCTTTTTTTCTGGCAAGATAGTCTTGTAAATGCGGGCCAAGACGATCTGCAC
ACTGGTATTTCGGTTTTTGGGGCCGCGGGCGGCGACGGGGCCCGTGCGTCCCAGCGCACATGCATGTTCG
GCGAGGCGGGGCCTGCGAGCGCGGCCACCGAGAATCGGACGGGGGTAGTCTCAAGCTGGCCGGCCTGCTC
TGGTGCCTGGCCTCGCGCCGCCGTGTATCGCCCCGCCCTGGGCGGCAAGGCTGGGAGCTCAAAATGGAGG
ACGCGGCGCTCGGGAGAGCGGGCGGGTGAGTCACCCACACAAAGGAAAAGGGCCTTTCCGTCCTCAGCCG
TCGCTTCATGTGACTCCACGGAGTACCGGGCGCCGTCCAGGCACCTCGATTAGTTCTCGAGCTTTTGGAG
TACGTCGTCTTTAGGTTGGGGGGAGGGGTTTTATGCGATGGAGTTTCCCCACACTGAGTGGGTGGAGACT
GAAGTTAGGCCAGCTTGGCACTTGATGTAATTCTCCTTGGAATTTGCCCTTTTTGAGTTTGGATCTTGGT
TCATTCTCAAGCCTCAGACAGTGGTTCAAAGTTTTTTTCTTCCATTTCAGGTGTCGTGAAAAGCTTGCCA
CCATGGGAACGGACCGCTTCTGGGACCAGTGGTATCTTTGGTATCTCCGCTTGCTTCGGCTTCTGGATCG
AGGTATCCTGAGATCTTTTCGGAATGATGGTTTGAAAGCTTCTGATGTCCTTCCTATCCTAAAGGAGAAA
GTGGCCTTTGTGTCTGGGGGTCGCGATAAGCGAGGTGGACCCATCCTGACCTTCCCTGCCCGAAGCAATC
ATGACAGAATAAGACAGGAAGACCTACGGAAACTCGTGACGTATTTGGCCAGCGTGCCAAGCGAGGACGT
TTGCAAACGTGGCTTCACCGTCATCATCGACATGCGGGGCTCCAAGTGGGACCTCATCAAGCCCCTCCTC
AAGACGCTGCAGGAAGCCTTTCCCGCCGAGATCCATGTGGCCCTCATCATCAAGCCTGACAACTTCTGGC
AGAAGCAGAAGACCAACTTTGGCAGCTCCAAATTCATCTTTGAGACGAGCATGGTGTCTGTGGAGGGCCT
CACGAAGCTGGTGGACCCCTCCCAGCTGACAGAAGAGTTTGACGGTTCCCTGGATTACAACCACGAGGAG
TGGATTGAGTTGCGCCTCTCCCTGGAGGAGTTCTTCAACAGTGCGGTCCACCTGCTCTCACGCCTCGAGG
ACCTGCAGGAGATGCTGGCCCGGAAGGAGTTCCCTGTGGATGTGGAGGGCTCTCGGAGGCTTATCGACGA
GCACACACAACTTAAGAAAAAGGTGCTGAAGGCCCCCGTGGAAGAGCTGGACCGGGAGGGGCAGCGGCTA
CTGCAGTGTATCCGCTGCAGTGATGGCTTCTCAGGGCGCAACTGCATCCCAGGAAGTGCCGACTTCCAGA
GCCTTGTACCCAAGATCACCAGCCTCCTGGACAAGCTGCATTCCACCCGACAACACCTGCACCAGATGTG
GCACGTCCGAAAGCTCAAGCTGGATCAGTGCTTCCAGCTGCGGCTCTTCGAGCAGGATGCCGAGAAGATG
TTCGACTGGATAAGCCACAACAAGGAGTTATTTCTTCAGAGCCACACAGAGATCGGAGTCAGCTACCAGC
ATGCACTAGACCTCCAGACACAGCACAATCACTTTGCCATGAACTCCATGAATGCCTATGTCAACATCAA
CCGCATCATGTCTGTCGCATCCCGCCTCTCAGAGGCTGGCCATTATGCCTCCCAGCAAATCAAGCAGATC
TCCACGCAGCTAGACCAGGAGTGGAAGAGCTTTGCTGCTGCCCTGGATGAACGCAGTACAATCCTGGCCA
TGTCTGCTGTGTTCCACCAGAAGGCAGAGCAGTTCCTGTCAGGAGTGGATGCCTGGTGTAAGATGTGCAG
TGAAGGCGGCCTTCCTTCTGAGATGCAGGACCTGGAGCTGGCAATCCACCATCACCAGTCCTTGTATGAG
CAGGTGACCCAGGCCTACACAGAGGTCAGCCAGGATGGGAAAGCACTCCTGGATGTCCTGCAGCGTCCCC
TGAGCCCTGGGAACTCCGAGTCCCTCACAGCCACAGCCAACTACTCCAAGGCGGTACACCAGGTGCTGGA
TGTGGTACATGAGGTGCTGCACCACCAGCGGCGGCTCGAGAGCATCTGGCAGCACCGTAAAGTGCGGCTT
CACCAGCGGCTGCAGCTGTGCGTCTTCCAGCAGGATGTGCAGCAGGTGCTGGACTGGATTGAAAACCACG
GTGAGGCCTTTCTCAGCAAACACACTGGGGTCGGCAAGTCCCTGCATCGGGCACGGGCATTGCAGAAGAG
GCATGATGACTTTGAAGAGGTGGCTCAGAATACATACACCAATGCGGACAAGCTCCTAGAGGCAGCAGAG
CAGCTGGCTCAGACTGGGGAATGTGACCCGGAAGAGATCTACAAGGCTGCCCGACACCTGGAGGTGCGCA
TCCAAGACTTCGTGCGCAGAGTGGAGCAGCGGAAGCTTCTTCTGGACATGTCCGTCTCTTTCCACACGCA
CACCAAAGAGCTGTGGACATGGATGGAAGACCTTCAGAAGGAGGTGCTGGAGGATGTCTGTGCAGACTCT
GTGGATGCGGTCCAGGAACTGATCAAGCAGTTCCAGCAGCAGCAGACCGCTACCCTGGACGCCACTCTCA
ACGTCATCAAGGAAGGCGAAGACCTTATCCAGCAGCTCAGGTCAGCGCCTCCCTCCCTGGGGGAGCCCAC
CGAGGCCAGGGACTCAGCTGTATCCAACAACAAGACGCCCCACAGTAGTTCCATCAGCCATATCGAGTCT
GTCCTCCAGCAGCTGGACGATGCTCAGGTACAGATGGAGGAGCTGTTTCACGAGCGGAAGATCAAGCTGG
ACATCTTCCTGCAGCTGCGCATCTTCGAACAGTACACCATTGAGGTCACCGCAGAGCTGGATGCCTGGAA
TGAGGACTTGCTCCGGCAGATGAATGACTTCAACACAGAGGACCTGACCCTGGCAGAGCAGCGGCTACAG
CGCCACACAGAACGGAAGCTTGCCATGAACAACATGACATTCGAGGTCATCCAGCAGGGCCAGGACCTGC
ACCAATATATCATGGAAGTCCAAGCCTCAGGAATCGAGTTAATCTGTGAGAAGGACGTTGACCTGGCAGC
TCAGGTGCAAGAGCTACTGGAATTTCTCCATGAGAAGCAGCACGAACTGGAGCTCAATGCGGAGCAGACG
CACAAGCGGCTAGAGCAGTGTCTCCAGCTGCGGCACCTCCAGGCTGAGGTCAAACAGGTTCTGGGATGGA
TCCGCAATGGAGAGTCCATGCTCAACGCCAGCCTGGTCAATGCCAGCTCTTTGTCTGAGGCAGAGCAGCT
ACAGCGGGAGCACGAACAGTTCCAGCTAGCCATCGAGAAGACGCACCAGAGCGCCCTGCAGGTACAGCAG
AAGGCAGAGGCACTGCTCCAGGCCGGCCACTATGACGCCGATGCTATCCGGGAATGTGCGGAGAAGGTGG
CCCTCCACTGGCAACAGCTCATGCTAAAGATGGAGGACCGGCTGAAACTCGTCAATGCCTCTGTGGCCTT
TTACAAGACCTCTGAGCAGGTGTGCAGCGTTCTGGAGAGCTTAGAGCAGGAGTACCGGAGAGACGAAGAC
TGGTGCGGCGGGAGAGACAAGCTGGGGCCGGCGGCAGAGATGGACCACGTCATTCCACTCCTCAGCAAGC
ATCTGGAGCAGAAGGAGGCCTTCCTGAAGGCCTGCACTCTGGCACGGCGGAATGCCGAGGTGTTCCTCAA
GTACATCCACAGGAACAATGTGAGCATGCCCAGTGTTGCCAGCCACACCAGGGGACCCGAACAGCAAGTA
AAAGCCATCTTGAGTGAGCTCTTGCAGAGAGAGAATCGCGTCCTGCACTTCTGGACCTTGAAGAAGCGGC
GGTTAGACCAGTGTCAGCAATATGTGGTGTTTGAACGCAGTGCTAAACAGGCACTAGACTGGATCCAAGA
AACAGGAGAATATTACCTCTCAACCCATACCTCCACTGGAGAGACCACAGAGGAGACTCAGGAGCTGCTG
AAAGAGTATGGAGAATTCAGGGTGCCTGCCAAGCAAACAAAAGAGAAGGTGAAGCTTCTGATCCAGCTAG
CAGACAGCTTTGTGGAAAAGGGCCACATCCATGCCACAGAGATACGGAAATGGGTGACCACGGTGGACAA
GCACTACCGGGATTTCTCCCTGAGGATGGGGAAGTACCGGTACACCCTGGAGAAAGCCCTGGGAGTCAAC
ACGGAGGATAACAAGGACCTAGAGCTGGACATTATCCCAGCAAGCCTTTCAGACCGGGAGGTCAAGCTCC
GGGATGCTAACCACGAGGTCAATGAAGAGAAACGGAAGTCAGCT
[540 nt withheld, positions 4945-5484]
AGCATGCTTGAAGGGTTCGATGAGAACTTGGATGTACAGGGGGAGTTGATTCTCCAGGATGCCTTTCAAG
TGTGGGACCCAAAGTCGCTGATCCGGAAGGGGCGGGAACGGCATCTGTTCCTCTTTGAGATCTCCTTGGT
GTTTAGCAAAGAGATCAAAGACTCTTCAGGACACACGAAATATGTTTACAAGAACAAGCTACTGACCTCA
GAGCTGGGTGTGACCGAGCACGTAGAAGGTGACCCCTGCAAATTCGCCTTGTGGTCTGGGCGCACCCCAT
CCTCAGACAATAAAACAGTGCTCAAAGCTTCCAACATCGAAACCAAGCAGGAATGGATCAAGAACATTCG
GGAAGTGATTCAGGAAAGGATCATTCATCTTAAAGGAGCTTTAAAGGAGCCAATCCAGCTCCCCAAAACA
CCAGCCAAACTGAGGAACAATAGTAAGAGGGATGGGGTAGAGGATGGTGACAGCCAGGGGGACGGGAGCA
GCCAGCCCGATACCATATCCATTGCCTCCAGGACCTCTCAGAACACAGTGGAGAGTGACAAGGATGGCAA
CCTTGTTCCTCGGTGGCACCTGGGACCTGGAGATCCTTTCTCCACTTACGTTTAGCGCGCAGCCTGGGAC
TTGTCCCTGCAGCTCACCGGGTTAGCCGTCTAGAGCGGCCGCAGGTAAGCCAGCCCAGGCCTCGCCCTCC
AGCTCAAGGCGGGACAGGTGCCCTAGAGTAGCCTGCATCCAGGGACAGGCCCCAGCCGGGTGCTGACACG
TCCACCTCCATCTCTTCCTCAGGTCTGCCCGGGTGGCATCCCTGTGACCCCTCCCCAGTGCCTCTCCTGG
TCGTGGAAGGTGCTACTCCAGTGCCCACCAGCCTTGTCCTAATAAAATTAAGTTGCATCATTTTGTTTGA
CTAGGTGTCCTTGTATAATATTATGGGGTGGAGGCGGGTGGTATGGAGCAAGGGGCCCAAGTTAACTTGT
TTATTGCAGCTTATAATGGTTACAAATAAAGCAATAGCATCACAAATTTCACAAATAAAGCATTTTTTTC
ACTGCATTCTAGTTGTGGTTTGTCCAAACTCATCAATGTATCTTATCATGTCTGGATCCGCTTCAGGCAC
CGGGCTTGCGGGTCATGCACCAGGTGCGCGGTCCTTCGGGCACCTCGACGTCGGCGGTGACGGTGAAGCC
GAGCCGCTCGTAGAAGGGGAGGTTGCGGGGCGCGGAGGTCTCCAGGAAGGCGGGCACCCCGGCGCGCTCG
GCCGCCTCCACTCCGGGGAGCACGACGGCGCTGCCCAGACCCTTGCCCTGGTGGTCGGGCGAGACGCCGA
CGGTGGCCAGGAACCACGCGGGCTCCTTGGGCCGGTGCGGCGCCAGGAGGCCTTCCATCTGTTGCTGCGC
GGCCAGCCTGGAACCGCTCAACTCGGCCATGCGCGGGCCGATCTCGGCGAACACCGCCCCCGCTTCGACG
CTCTCCGGCGTGGTCCAGACCGCCACCGCGGCGCCGTCGTCCGCGACCCACACCTTGCCGATGTCGAGCC
CGACGCGCGTGAGGAAGAGTTCTTGCAGCTCGGTGACCCGCTCGATGTGGCGGTCCGGGTCGACGGTGTG
GCGCGTGGCGGGGTAGTCGGCGAACGCGGCGGCGAGGGTGCGTACGGCCCGGGGGACGTCGTCGCGGGTG
GCGAGGCGCACCGTGGGCTTGTACTCGGTCATGGTGGCCTGCAGAGTCGCTCTGTGTTCGAGGCCACACG
CGTCACCTTAATATGCGAAGTGGACCTGGGACCGCGCCGCCCCGACTGCATCTGCGTGTTTTCGCCAATG
ACAAGACGCTGGGCGGGGTTTGTGTCATCATAGAACTAAAGACATGCAAATATATTTCTTCCGGGGACAC
CGCCAGCAAACGCGAGCAACGGGCCACGGGGATGAAGCAGCTGCGCCACTCCCTGAAGATCCATCGTCTC
CTAACAAGTTACATCACTCCTGCCCTTCCTCACCCTCATCTCCATCACCTCCTTCATCTCCGTCATCTCC
GTCATCACCCTCCGCGGCAGCCCCTTCCACCATAGGTGGAAACCAGGGAGGCAAATCTACTCCATCGTCA
AAGCTGCACACAGTCACCCTGATATTGCAGGTAGGAGCGGGCTTTGTCATAACAAGGTCCTTAATCGCAT
CCTTCAAAACCTCAGCAAATATATGAGTTTGTAAAAAGACCATGAAATAACAGACAATGGACTCCCTTAG
CGGGCCAGGTTGTGGGCCGGGTCCAGGGGCCATTCCAAAGGGGAGACGACTCAATGGTGTAAGACGACAT
TGTGGAATAGCAAGGGCAGTTCCTCGCCTTAGGTTGTAAAGGGAGGTCTTACTACCTCCATATACGAACA
CACCGGCGACCCAAGTTCCTTCGTCGGTAGTCCTTTCTACGTGACTCCTAGCCAGGAGAGCTCTTAAACC
TTCTGCAATGTTCTCAAATTTCGGGTTGGAACCTCCTTGACCACGATGCTTTCCAAACCACCCTCCTTTT
TTGCGCCTGCCTCCATCACCCTGACCCCCGCTGCGCGGGGGCACGTCAGGCTCACCATCTGGGCCGCCTT
CTTGGTGGTATTCAAAATAATCGGCTTCCCCTACAGGGTGGAAAAATGGCCTTCTACCTGGAGGGGGCCT
GCGCGGTGGAGACCCGGATGATGATGACTGACTACTGGGACTCCTGGGCCTCTTTTCTCCACGTCCACGA
CCTCTCCCCCTGGCTCTTTCACGACTTCCCCCCCTGGCTCTTTCACGTCCTCTACCCCGGCGGCCTCCAC
TACCTCCTCGACCCCGGCCTCCACTACCTCCTCGACCCCGGCCTCCACTGCCTCCTCGACCCCGGCCTCC
ACCTCCTGCTCCTGCCCCTCCCGCTCCTGCTCCTGCTCCTGTTCCACCGTGGGTCCCTTTGCAGCCAATG
CAACTTGGACGTTTTTGGGGTCTCCGGACACCATCTCTATGTCTTGGCCCTGATCCTGAGCCGCCCGGGG
CTCCTGGTCTTCCGCCTCCTCGTCCTCGTCCTCTTCCCCGTCCTCGTCCATGTGCCATGATGGCGGCCTG
CAGCTGTGTTCGAGGCCGCGCGTGTCACCTTAATATGCGAAGTGGACCTGGGACCGCGCCGCCCCGACTG
CATCTGCGTGTTCGAGTTCGCCAATGACAAGACGCTGGGCGGGGAGATCCCCCTTATTAACCCTAAACGG
GTAGCATATGCTTCCCGGGTAGTAGTATATACTATCCAGACTAACCCTAATTCAATAGCATATGTTACCC
AACGGGAAGCATATGCTATCGAATTAGGGTTAGTAAAAGGGTCCTAAGGAACAGCGATCTGGATAGCATA
TGCTATCCTAATCTATATCTGGGTAGCATATGCTATCCTAATCTATATCTGGGTAGCATAGGCTATCCTA
ATCTATATCTGGGTAGCATATGCTATCCTAATCTATATCTGGGTAGTATATGCTATCCTAATTTATATCT
GGGTAGCATAGGCTATCCTAATCTATATCTGGGTAGCATATGCTATCCTAATCTATATCTGGGTAGTATA
TGCTATCCTAATCTGTATCCGGGTAGCATATGCTATCCTCATGCATATACAGTCAGCATATGATACCCAG
TAGTAGAGTGGGAGTGCTATCCTTTGCATATGCCGCCACCTCCCAAGGAGATCTGTCGACATCGATGGGC
GCGGGTGTACACTCCGCCCATCCCGCCCCTAACTCCGCCCAGTTCCGCCCATTCTCCGCCTCATGGCTGA
CTAATTTTTTTTATTTATGCAGAGGCCGAGGCCGCCTCGGCCTCTGAGCTATTCCAGAAGTAGTGAGGAG
GCTTTTTTGGAGGCCTAGGCTTTTGCAAAAAGCTAATTCGGCGTAATCTGCTGCTTGCAAACAAAAAAAC
CACCGCTACCAGCGGTGGTTTGTTTGCCGGATCAAGAGCTACCAACTCTTTTTCCGAAGGTAACTGGCTT
CAGCAGAGCGCAGATACCAAATACTGTCCTTCTAGTGTAGCCGTAGTTAGGCCACCACTTCAAGAACTCT
GTAGCACCGCCTACATACCTCGCTCTGCTGAAGCCAGTTACCAGTGGCTGCTGCCAGTGGCGATAAGTCG
TGTCTTACCGGGTTGGACTCAAGAGATAGTTACCGGATAAGGCGCAGCGGTCGGGCTGAACGGGGGGTTC
GTGCACACAGCCCAGCTTGGAGCGAACGACCTACACCGAACTGAGATACCTACAGCGTGAGCTATGAGAA
AGCGCCACGCTTCCCGAAGGGAGAAAGGCGGACAGGTATCCGGTAAGCGGCAGGGTCGGAACAGGAGAGC
GCACGAGGGAGCTTCCAGGGGGAAACGCCTGGTATCTTTATAGTCCTGTCGGGTTTCGCCACCTCTGACT
TGAGCGTCGATTTTTGTGATGCTCGTCAGGGGGGCGGAGCCTATGGAAAAACGCCAGCAACGCAAGCTAG
AGTTTAAACTTGACAGATGAGACAATAACCCTGATAAATGCTTCAATAATATTGAAAAAGGAAAAGTATG
AGTATTCAACATTTCCGTGTCGCCCTTATTCCCTTTTTTGCGGCATTTTGCCTTCCTGTTTTTGCTCACC
CAGAAACGCTGGTGAAAGTAAAAGATGCAGAAGATCACTTGGGTGCGCGAGTGGGTTACATCGAACTGGA
TCTCAACAGCGGTAAGATCCTTGAGAGTTTTCGCCCCGAAGAACGTTTCCCAATGATGAGCACTTTTAAA
GTTCTGCTATGTGGCGCGGTATTATCCCGTATTGATGCCGGGCAAGAGCAACTCGGTCGCCGCATACACT
ATTCTCAGAATGACTTGGTTGAATACTCACCAGTCACAGAAAAGCATCTTACGGATGGCATGACAGTAAG
AGAATTATGCAGTGCTGCCATAACCATGAGTGATAACACTGCGGCCAACTTACTTCTGACAACTATCGGA
GGACCGAAGGAGCTAACCGCTTTTTTGCACAACATGGGGGATCATGTAACTCGCCTTGATCGTTGGGAAC
CGGAGCTGAATGAAGCCATACCAAACGACGAGCGTGACACCACGATGCCTGTAGCAATGGCAACAACGTT
GCGAAAACTATTAACTGGCGAACTACTTACTCTAGCTTCCCGGCAACAACTAATAGACTGGATGGAGGCG
GATAAAGTTGCAGGACCACTTCTGCGCTCGGCACTTCCGGCTGGCTGGTTTATTGCTGATAAATCAGGAG
CCGGTGAGCGTGGGTCACGCGGTATCATTGCAGCACTGGGGCCGGATGGTAAGCCCTCCCGTATCGTAGT
TATCTACACTACGGGGAGTCAGGCAACTATGGATGAACGAAATAGACAGATCGCTGAGATAGGTGCCTCA
CTGATTAAGCATTGGTAAGGATAAATTTCTGGTAAGGAGGACACGTATGGAAGTGGGCAAGTTGGGGAAG
CCGTATCCGTTGCTGAATCTGGCATATGTGGGAGTATAAGACGCGCAGCGTCGCATCAGGCATTTTTTTC
TGCGCCAATGCAAAAAGGCCATCCGTCAGGATGGCCTTTCGGCATAACTAGTGAGGCTCCGGTGCCCGTC
AGT
